Addgene plasmid #83299: csd2_121-308,Y197F/pET28b(+)
Purpose: csd2, construct: 121-308, pET28b(+) NC-tag, mutation: Y197F
Depositing lab: SeWon Suh. Depositing organization: Seoul National University. Publication: Structural Basis of the Heterodimer Formation between Cell Shape-Determining Proteins Csd1 and Csd2 from Helicobacter pylori. An DR, Im HN, Jang JY, Kim HS, Kim J, Yoon HJ, Hesek D, Lee M, Mobashery S, Kim SJ, Suh SW. PLoS One. 2016 Oct 6;11(10):e0164243. doi: 10.1371/journal.pone.0164243. eCollection 2016. PubMed 27711177.
Backbone
  Vector backbone: pET28b(+)
  Backbone manufacturer: Novagen
  Backbone size w/o insert (bp): 5300
  Vector type: Bacterial Expression
Growth in bacteria
  Bacterial resistance: Kanamycin, 50 μg/mL
  Growth temperature: 37°C
  Growth strain: DH5alpha
  Copy number: High Copy
Gene/Insert
  Gene/Insert name: hp1544 (alt name: ToxR-activated gene (TagE))
  Species: H. pylori 26695 strain
  Insert size (bp): 564
  Mutation: deleted amino acid 1-120, and changed Tyrosine 197 to Phenylalanine
  GenBank ID: AAD08583.1
  Tag / fusion protein: His tag (N terminal on backbone); His tag (C terminal on backbone)
  Cloning method: Restriction Enzyme; 5′ cloning site Nde1 (unknown if destroyed); 3′ cloning site XhoI (unknown if destroyed)
  Sequencing primers: 5′ T7 promoter; 3′ T7 terminator
Terms and licenses: Academic/Nonprofit Terms; Industry Terms: Not Available to Industry
How to cite: csd2_121-308,Y197F/pET28b(+) was a gift from SeWon Suh (Addgene plasmid # 83299 ; http://n2t.net/addgene:83299 ; RRID:Addgene_83299)
