[The description below was written by a language model from this plasmid's Addgene catalogue record and pLannotate feature annotations shown in this document.]
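Description:
csd2_121-308,Y197F/pET28b(+) is a bacterial expression plasmid built on the Novagen pET28b(+) backbone for producing a truncated, point-mutated form of the Helicobacter pylori cell shape-determining protein Csd2 (locus hp1544, strain 26695) in E. coli. The assembled sequence is about 5.9 kb. It carries a ColE1/pMB1-type origin together with the pBR322 bom region and the rop gene, an f1 phage origin, and a kanamycin resistance gene (aminoglycoside phosphotransferase) for selection. The catalogue lists it as high copy, although the presence of rop is normally associated with moderated copy number. Short hits annotated as tetracycline resistance fragments, an AmpR promoter fragment, capTEV and SET1 appear to be backbone remnants or partial matches to the His-tag and T7 leader/terminator regions rather than functional elements.

The 564 bp insert, cloned between NdeI and XhoI, encodes residues 121–308 of Csd2 (amino acids 1–120 deleted) with tyrosine 197 changed to phenylalanine. Expression is driven by a T7 promoter followed by a lac operator and the T7 gene 10 ribosome binding site, and ends at the T7 terminator. The plasmid-borne lacI gene supplies repressor, so transcription is held off until IPTG induction in a host that provides T7 RNA polymerase. The open reading frame is flanked by backbone-encoded histidine tags at both ends, with a thrombin cleavage site after the N-terminal tag, allowing metal-affinity purification and removal of that tag. The associated publication concerns the structural basis of Csd1–Csd2 heterodimer formation, which suggests that the construct supplies recombinant mutant protein for structural or biochemical comparison with wild-type Csd2. The record does not state the specific rationale for the Y197F substitution.
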