Features (pLannotate 1.2.2; 20 found; start..end, strand, type, name):
     18..606     +  rep_origin     ori: high-copy-number ColE1/pMB1/pBR322/pUC origin of replication
    792..934     -  misc_feature   bom: basis of mobility region from pBR322
   1036..1227    -  CDS            rop: Rop protein, which maintains plasmids at low copy number; rop
   1244..1624    +  CDS            YPB1_ECOLX: Protein predicted: Swiss-Prot protein existence level 4. From Escherichia coli.
   1696..1987    -  CDS            TcR (fragment): tetracycline efflux protein; tet; confers resistance to tetracycline
   2002..2023    -  protein_bind   CAP binding site: CAP binding activates transcription in the presence of cAMP. E. coli catabolite activator protein
   2036..3118    -  CDS            lacI: lac repressor; lacI; The lac repressor binds to the lac operator to inhibit transcription in E. coli. This inhibition can be relieved by adding lactose or isopropyl-β-D-thiogalactopyranoside (IPTG).
   3119..3196    -  promoter       lacI promoter: lacI
   3204..3483    -  CDS            TcR (fragment): tetracycline efflux protein; tet; confers resistance to tetracycline
   3505..3523    +  promoter       T7 promoter: promoter for bacteriophage T7 RNA polymerase
   3524..3548    +  protein_bind   lac operator: The lac repressor binds to the lac operator to inhibit transcription in E. coli. This inhibition can be relieved by adding lactose or isopropyl-β-D-thiogalactopyranoside (IPTG). lac repressor encoded by lacI
   3563..3585    +  RBS            RBS: efficient ribosome binding site from bacteriophage T7 gene 10 (Olins and Rangwala, 1989)
   3604..3620    +  CDS            capTEV™ (fragment): composite tag for in vivo biotinylation, TEV protease cleavage, and 6xHis tagging
   3631..3648    +  CDS            thrombin site: thrombin recognition and cleavage site
   4225..4242    +  CDS            9xHis (fragment): 9xHis affinity tag
   4252..4301    +  CDS            SET1 (fragment): solubility-enhancement tag derived from T7 phage gene 10B
   4309..4356    +  terminator     T7 terminator: transcription terminator for bacteriophage T7 RNA polymerase
   4393..4848    +  rep_origin     f1 ori (sequence partly withheld): f1 bacteriophage origin of replication; arrow indicates direction of (+) strand synthesis
   4875..4932    +  promoter       AmpR promoter (fragment): bla
   4941..5756    -  CDS            KanR: aminoglycoside phosphotransferase; aph(3')-Ia; confers resistance to kanamycin in bacteria or G418 (Geneticin®) in eukaryotes
>Addgene plasmid #83299 | csd2_121-308,Y197F/pET28b(+) | addgene full sequence | sequence record 164300 | Addgene Assembled Sequence
AAGATCAAAGGATCTTCTTGAGATCCTTTTTTTCTGCGCGTAATCTGCTGCTTGCAAACAAAAAAACCAC
CGCTACCAGCGGTGGTTTGTTTGCCGGATCAAGAGCTACCAACTCTTTTTCCGAAGGTAACTGGCTTCAG
CAGAGCGCAGATACCAAATACTGTCCTTCTAGTGTAGCCGTAGTTAGGCCACCACTTCAAGAACTCTGTA
GCACCGCCTACATACCTCGCTCTGCTAATCCTGTTACCAGTGGCTGCTGCCAGTGGCGATAAGTCGTGTC
TTACCGGGTTGGACTCAAGACGATAGTTACCGGATAAGGCGCAGCGGTCGGGCTGAACGGGGGGTTCGTG
CACACAGCCCAGCTTGGAGCGAACGACCTACACCGAACTGAGATACCTACAGCGTGAGCTATGAGAAAGC
GCCACGCTTCCCGAAGGGAGAAAGGCGGACAGGTATCCGGTAAGCGGCAGGGTCGGAACAGGAGAGCGCA
CGAGGGAGCTTCCAGGGGGAAACGCCTGGTATCTTTATAGTCCTGTCGGGTTTCGCCACCTCTGACTTGA
GCGTCGATTTTTGTGATGCTCGTCAGGGGGGCGGAGCCTATGGAAAAACGCCAGCAACGCGGCCTTTTTA
CGGTTCCTGGCCTTTTGCTGGCCTTTTGCTCACATGTTCTTTCCTGCGTTATCCCCTGATTCTGTGGATA
ACCGTATTACCGCCTTTGAGTGAGCTGATACCGCTCGCCGCAGCCGAACGACCGAGCGCAGCGAGTCAGT
GAGCGAGGAAGCGGAAGAGCGCCTGATGCGGTATTTTCTCCTTACGCATCTGTGCGGTATTTCACACCGC
ATATATGGTGCACTCTCAGTACAATCTGCTCTGATGCCGCATAGTTAAGCCAGTATACACTCCGCTATCG
CTACGTGACTGGGTCATGGCTGCGCCCCGACACCCGCCAACACCCGCTGACGCGCCCTGACGGGCTTGTC
TGCTCCCGGCATCCGCTTACAGACAAGCTGTGACCGTCTCCGGGAGCTGCATGTGTCAGAGGTTTTCACC
GTCATCACCGAAACGCGCGAGGCAGCTGCGGTAAAGCTCATCAGCGTGGTCGTGAAGCGATTCACAGATG
TCTGCCTGTTCATCCGCGTCCAGCTCGTTGAGTTTCTCCAGAAGCGTTAATGTCTGGCTTCTGATAAAGC
GGGCCATGTTAAGGGCGGTTTTTTCCTGTTTGGTCACTGATGCCTCCGTGTAAGGGGGATTTCTGTTCAT
GGGGGTAATGATACCGATGAAACGAGAGAGGATGCTCACGATACGGGTTACTGATGATGAACATGCCCGG
TTACTGGAACGTTGTGAGGGTAAACAACTGGCGGTATGGATGCGGCGGGACCAGAGAAAAATCACTCAGG
GTCAATGCCAGCGCTTCGTTAATACAGATGTAGGTGTTCCACAGGGTAGCCAGCAGCATCCTGCGATGCA
GATCCGGAACATAATGGTGCAGGGCGCTGACTTCCGCGTTTCCAGACTTTACGAAACACGGAAACCGAAG
ACCATTCATGTTGTTGCTCAGGTCGCAGACGTTTTGCAGCAGCAGTCGCTTCACGTTCGCTCGCGTATCG
GTGATTCATTCTGCTAACCAGTAAGGCAACCCCGCCAGCCTAGCCGGGTCCTCAACGACAGGAGCACGAT
CATGCGCACCCGTGGGGCCGCCATGCCGGCGATAATGGCCTGCTTCTCGCCGAAACGTTTGGTGGCGGGA
CCAGTGACGAAGGCTTGAGCGAGGGCGTGCAAGATTCCGAATACCGCAAGCGACAGGCCGATCATCGTCG
CGCTCCAGCGAAAGCGGTCCTCGCCGAAAATGACCCAGAGCGCTGCCGGCACCTGTCCTACGAGTTGCAT
GATAAAGAAGACAGTCATAAGTGCGGCGACGATAGTCATGCCCCGCGCCCACCGGAAGGAGCTGACTGGG
TTGAAGGCTCTCAAGGGCATCGGTCGAGATCCCGGTGCCTAATGAGTGAGCTAACTTACATTAATTGCGT
TGCGCTCACTGCCCGCTTTCCAGTCGGGAAACCTGTCGTGCCAGCTGCATTAATGAATCGGCCAACGCGC
GGGGAGAGGCGGTTTGCGTATTGGGCGCCAGGGTGGTTTTTCTTTTCACCAGTGAGACGGGCAACAGCTG
ATTGCCCTTCACCGCCTGGCCCTGAGAGAGTTGCAGCAAGCGGTCCACGCTGGTTTGCCCCAGCAGGCGA
AAATCCTGTTTGATGGTGGTTAACGGCGGGATATAACATGAGCTGTCTTCGGTATCGTCGTATCCCACTA
CCGAGATATCCGCACCAACGCGCAGCCCGGACTCGGTAATGGCGCGCATTGCGCCCAGCGCCATCTGATC
GTTGGCAACCAGCATCGCAGTGGGAACGATGCCCTCATTCAGCATTTGCATGGTTTGTTGAAAACCGGAC
ATGGCACTCCAGTCGCCTTCCCGTTCCGCTATCGGCTGAATTTGATTGCGAGTGAGATATTTATGCCAGC
CAGCCAGACGCAGACGCGCCGAGACAGAACTTAATGGGCCCGCTAACAGCGCGATTTGCTGGTGACCCAA
TGCGACCAGATGCTCCACGCCCAGTCGCGTACCGTCTTCATGGGAGAAAATAATACTGTTGATGGGTGTC
TGGTCAGAGACATCAAGAAATAACGCCGGAACATTAGTGCAGGCAGCTTCCACAGCAATGGCATCCTGGT
CATCCAGCGGATAGTTAATGATCAGCCCACTGACGCGTTGCGCGAGAAGATTGTGCACCGCCGCTTTACA
GGCTTCGACGCCGCTTCGTTCTACCATCGACACCACCACGCTGGCACCCAGTTGATCGGCGCGAGATTTA
ATCGCCGCGACAATTTGCGACGGCGCGTGCAGGGCCAGACTGGAGGTGGCAACGCCAATCAGCAACGACT
GTTTGCCCGCCAGTTGTTGTGCCACGCGGTTGGGAATGTAATTCAGCTCCGCCATCGCCGCTTCCACTTT
TTCCCGCGTTTTCGCAGAAACGTGGCTGGCCTGGTTCACCACGCGGGAAACGGTCTGATAAGAGACACCG
GCATACTCTGCGACATCGTATAACGTTACTGGTTTCACATTCACCACCCTGAATTGACTCTCTTCCGGGC
GCTATCATGCCATACCGCGAAAGGTTTTGCGCCATTCGATGGTGTCCGGGATCTCGACGCTCTCCCTTAT
GCGACTCCTGCATTAGGAAGCAGCCCAGTAGTAGGTTGAGGCCGTTGAGCACCGCCGCCGCAAGGAATGG
TGCATGCAAGGAGATGGCGCCCAACAGTCCCCCGGCCACGGGGCCTGCCACCATACCCACGCCGAAACAA
GCGCTCATGAGCCCGAAGTGGCGAGCCCGATCTTCCCCATCGGTGATGTCGGCGATATAGGCGCCAGCAA
CCGCACCTGTGGCGCCGGTGATGCCGGCCACGATGCGTCCGGCGTAGAGGATCGAGATCTCGATCCCGCG
AAATTAATACGACTCACTATAGGGGAATTGTGAGCGGATAACAATTCCCCTCTAGAAATAATTTTGTTTA
ACTTTAAGAAGGAGATATACCATGGGCAGCAGCCATCATCATCATCATCACAGCAGCGGCCTGGTGCCGC
GCGGCAGCCATATGTTAGACAATTTGAATCTGGCTCAAAAACATTTAGCGCTCATGCTCATTCCTAACGG
CATGCCCATAAAAACTTATAGCGCTATCAAACCCACCAAAGAAAGGAACCACCCCATTAAAAAAATTAAG
GGCGTTGAATCCGGGATTGATTTTATCGCGCCATTAAACACGCCTGTTTATGCGAGCGCTGATGGGATTG
TGGATTTTGTGAAGACCAATTCTAATGTGGGGTTTGGGAACTTGGTGCGCATTGAACATGCGTTTGGTTT
TAGCTCCATTTACACGCACTTAGATCATGTCAATGTGCAGCCCAAAAGCTTCATCCAAAAAGGGCAGTTG
ATTGGCTATAGCGGGAAGAGCGGTAATAGCGGCGGCGAAAAATTGCATTATGAAGTGCGCTTTTTGGGTA
AAATTTTAGACGCGCAAAAATTTCTGGCATGGGATTTGGATCATTTTCAAAGCGCTTTAGAAGAAAATAA
ATTTATTGAATGGAAGAATTTGTTTTGGGTTTTAGAAGACATTGTCCAGCTCCAAGAGCATGTGGATAAA
GACGCACTCATAAGCCAGCTCGAGCACCACCACCACCACCACTGAGATCCGGCTGCTAACAAAGCCCGAA
AGGAAGCTGAGTTGGCTGCTGCCACCGCTGAGCAATAACTAGCATAACCCCTTGGGGCCTCTAAACGGGT
CTTGAGGGGTTTTTTGCTGAAAGGAGGAACTATATCCGGATTGGCGAATGGG
[124 nt withheld, positions 4393-4516]
C
[91 nt withheld, positions 4518-4608]
A
[49 nt withheld, positions 4610-4658]
CCTTTGACGTTGGAGTCCACGTTCTTT
[37 nt withheld, positions 4686-4722]
ACCCTATCTCGGTCTATTCTTTTGATTTATAAGGGATTTTGCCGATTTCGGCCTATTGGTTAAAAAATGA
GCTGATTTAACAAAAATTTAACGCGAATTTTAACAAAATATTAACGTTTACAATTTCAGGTGGCACTTTT
CGGGGAAATGTGCGCGGAACCCCTATTTGTTTATTTTTCTAAATACATTCAAATATGTATCCGCTCATGA
ATTAATTCTTAGAAAAACTCATCGAGCATCAAATGAAACTGCAATTTATTCATATCAGGATTATCAATAC
CATATTTTTGAAAAAGCCGTTTCTGTAATGAAGGAGAAAACTCACCGAGGCAGTTCCATAGGATGGCAAG
ATCCTGGTATCGGTCTGCGATTCCGACTCGTCCAACATCAATACAACCTATTAATTTCCCCTCGTCAAAA
ATAAGGTTATCAAGTGAGAAATCACCATGAGTGACGACTGAATCCGGTGAGAATGGCAAAAGTTTATGCA
TTTCTTTCCAGACTTGTTCAACAGGCCAGCCATTACGCTCGTCATCAAAATCACTCGCATCAACCAAACC
GTTATTCATTCGTGATTGCGCCTGAGCGAGACGAAATACGCGATCGCTGTTAAAAGGACAATTACAAACA
GGAATCGAATGCAACCGGCGCAGGAACACTGCCAGCGCATCAACAATATTTTCACCTGAATCAGGATATT
CTTCTAATACCTGGAATGCTGTTTTCCCGGGGATCGCAGTGGTGAGTAACCATGCATCATCAGGAGTACG
GATAAAATGCTTGATGGTCGGAAGAGGCATAAATTCCGTCAGCCAGTTTAGTCTGACCATCTCATCTGTA
ACATCATTGGCAACGCTACCTTTGCCATGTTTCAGAAACAACTCTGGCGCATCGGGCTTCCCATACAATC
GATAGATTGTCGCACCTGATTGCCCGACATTATCGCGAGCCCATTTATACCCATATAAATCAGCATCCAT
GTTGGAATTTAATCGCGGCCTAGAGCAAGACGTTTCCCGTTGAATATGGCTCATAACACCCCTTGTATTA
CTGTTTATGTAAGCAGACAGTTTTATTGTTCATGACCAAAATCCCTTAACGTGAGTTTTCGTTCCACTGA
GCGTCAGACCCCGTAGAA
