>Addgene plasmid #83299 | csd2_121-308,Y197F/pET28b(+) | addgene partial sequence | sequence record 164295 | T7 5'-TAATACGACTCACTATAGGG-3'
CTAGAAATAATTTTGTTTAACTTTAAGAAGGAGATATACCATGGGCAGCAGCCATCATCATCATCATCAC
AGCAGCGGCCTGGTGCCGCGCGGCAGCCATATGTTAGACAATTTGAATCTGGCTCAAAAACATTTAGCGC
TCATGCTCATTCCTAACGGCATGCCCATAAAAACTTATAGCGCTATCAAACCCACCAAAGAAAGGAACCA
CCCCATTAAAAAAATTAAGGGCGTTGAATCCGGGATTGATTTTATCGCGCCATTAAACACGCCTGTTTAT
GCGAGCGCTGATGGGATTGTGGATTTTGTGAAGACCAATTCTAATGTGGGGTTTGGGAACTTGGTGCGCA
TTGAACATGCGTTTGGTTTTAGCTCCATTTACACGCACTTAGATCATGTCAATGTGCAGCCCAAAAGCTT
CATCCAAAAAGGGCAGTTGATTGGCTATAGCGGGAAGAGCGGTAATAGCGGCGGCGAAAAATTGCATTAT
GAAGTGCGCTTTTTGGGTAAAATTTTAGACGCGCAAAAATTTCTGGCATGGGATTTGGATCATTTTCAAA
GCGCTTTAGAAGAAAATAAATTTATTGAATGGAAGAATTTGTTTTGGGTTTTAGAAGACATTGTCCAGCT
CCAAGAGCATGTGGATAAAGACGCACTCATAAGCCAGCTCGAGCACCACCACCACCACCACTGAGATCCG
GCTGCTAACAAAGCCCGAAAGGAAGCTGAGTTGGCTGCTGCCACCGCTGAGCAATAACTAGCATAACCCC
TTGGGGCCTCTAAACGGGTCTTGAGGGGTTTTTTGCTGAAAGGAGGAACTATATCCGGATTGGCGAATGG
G
[124 nt withheld, positions 842-965]
C
[33 nt withheld, positions 967-999]
