>Addgene plasmid #83299 | csd2_121-308,Y197F/pET28b(+) | addgene partial sequence | sequence record 164296 | T7term 5'-GCTAGTTATTGCTCAGCGG-3'
CTTTCGGGCTTTGTTAGCAGCCGGATCTCAGTGGTGGTGGTGGTGGTGCTCGAGCTGGCTTATGAGTGCG
TCTTTATCCACATGCTCTTGGAGCTGGACAATGTCTTCTAAAACCCAAAACAAATTCTTCCATTCAATAA
ATTTATTTTCTTCTAAAGCGCTTTGAAAATGATCCAAATCCCATGCCAGAAATTTTTGCGCGTCTAAAAT
TTTACCCAAAAAGCGCACTTCATAATGCAATTTTTCGCCGCCGCTATTACCGCTCTTCCCGCTATAGCCA
ATCAACTGCCCTTTTTGGATGAAGCTTTTGGGCTGCACATTGACATGATCTAAGTGCGTGTAAATGGAGC
TAAAACCAAACGCATGTTCAATGCGCACCAAGTTCCCAAACCCCACATTAGAATTGGTCTTCACAAAATC
CACAATCCCATCAGCGCTCGCATAAACAGGCGTGTTTAATGGCGCGATAAAATCAATCCCGGATTCAACG
CCCTTAATTTTTTTAATGGGGTGGTTCCTTTCTTTGGTGGGTTTGATAGCGCTATAAGTTTTTATGGGCA
TGCCGTTAGGAATGAGCATGAGCGCTAAATGTTTTTGAGCCAGATTCAAATTGTCTAACATATGGCTGCC
GCGCGGCACCAGGCCGCTGCTGTGATGATGATGATGATGGCTGCTGCCCATGGTATATCTCCTTCTTAAA
GTTAAACAAAATTATTTCTAGAGGGGAATTGTTATCCGCTCACAATTCCCCTATAGTGAGTCGTATTAAT
TTCGCGGGATCGAGATCTCGATCCTCTACGCCGGACGCATCGTGGCCGGCATCACCGGCGCCACAGGTGC
GGTTGCTGGCGCCTATATCGCCGACATCACCGATGGGGAAGATCGGGCTCGCCACTTCGGGCTCATGAGC
GCTTGTTTCGGCGTGGGTATGGTGGCAGGCCCCGTGGCCGGGGGACTGTTGGGCGCCATCTCCTTGCATG
CACCATTCCTTGC
